>Addgene plasmid #191347 | pQmod2C-GG | addgene full sequence | sequence record 375352 | Addgene NGS Result
CCTGCAGGATAAAAAAATTGTAGATAAATTTTATAAAATAGTTTTATCTACAATTTTTTTATCAGGAAAC
AGCTATGACCGCGGCCGCTGTATCCATATGACCATGATTACGAATTCGAGCTCAGGATGAGACCTCAATA
CGCAAACCGCCTCTCCCCGCGCGTTGGCCGATTCATTAATGCAGCTGGCACGACAGGTTTCCCGACTGGA
AAGCGGGCAGTGAGCGCAACGCAATTAATGTGAGTTAGCTCACTCATTAGGCACCCCAGGCTTTACACTT
TATGCTTCCGGCTCGTATGTTGTGTGGAATTGTGAGCGGATAACAATTTCACACATACTAGAGAAAGAGG
AGAAATACTAGATGGCTTCCTCCGAAGACGTTATCAAAGAGTTCATGCGTTTCAAAGTTCGTATGGAAGG
TTCCGTTAACGGTCACGAGTTCGAAATCGAAGGTGAAGGTGAAGGTCGTCCGTACGAAGGTACCCAGACC
GCTAAACTGAAAGTTACCAAAGGTGGTCCGCTGCCGTTCGCTTGGGACATCCTGTCCCCGCAGTTCCAGT
ACGGTTCCAAAGCTTACGTTAAACACCCGGCTGACATCCCGGACTACCTGAAACTGTCCTTCCCGGAAGG
TTTCAAATGGGAACGTGTTATGAACTTCGAAGACGGTGGTGTTGTTACCGTTACCCAGGACTCCTCCCTG
CAAGACGGTGAGTTCATCTACAAAGTTAAACTGCGTGGTACCAACTTCCCGTCCGACGGTCCGGTTATGC
AGAAAAAAACCATGGGTTGGGAAGCTTCCACCGAACGTATGTACCCGGAAGACGGTGCTCTGAAAGGTGA
AATCAAAATGCGTCTGAAACTGAAAGACGGTGGTCACTACGACGCTGAAGTTAAAACCACCTACATGGCT
AAAAAACCGGTTCAGCTGCCGGGTGCTTACAAAACCGACATCAAACTGGACATCACCTCCCACAACGAAG
ACTACACCATCGTTGAACAGTACGAACGTGCTGAAGGTCGTCACTCCACCGGTGCTTAATAACGCTGATA
GTGCTAGTGTAGATCGCTACTAGAGCCAGGCATCAAATAAAACGAAAGGCTCAGTCGAAAGACTGGGCCT
TTCGTTTTATCTGTTGTTTGTCGGTGAACGCTCTCTACTAGAGTCACACTGGCTCACCTTCGGGTGGGCC
TTTCTGCGTTTATAACTATGGTCTCCCGAATCTTCCGCTAGCATAAAAATAAGAAGCCTGCATTTGCAGG
CTTCTTATTTTTATGGCGCGCCGTTCTGAATCCTTAGCTAATGGTTCAACAGGTAACTATGACGAAGATA
GCACCCTGGATAAGTCTGTAATGGATTCTAAGGCATTTAATGAAGACGTGTATATAAAATGTGCTAATGA
AAAAGAAAATGCGTTAAAAGAGCCTAAAATGAGTTCAAATGGTTTTGAAATTGATTGGTAGTTTAATTTA
ATATATTTTTTCTATTGGCTATCTCGATACCTATAGAATCTTCTGTTCACTTTTGTTTTTGAAATATAAA
AAGGGGCTTTTTAGCCCCTTTTTTTTAAAACTCCGGAGGAGTTTCTTCATTCTTGATACTATACGTAACT
ATTTCGATTTGACTTCATTGTCAATTAAGCTAGTAAAATCAATGGTTAAAAAACAAAAAACTTGCATTTT
TCTACCTAGTAATTTATAATTTTAAGTGTCGAGTTTAAAAGTATAATTTACCAGGAAAGGAGCAAGTTTT
TTAATAAGGAAAAATTTTTCCTTTTAAAATTCTATTTCGTTATATGACTAATTATAATCAAAAAAATGAA
AATAAACAAGAGGTAAAAACTGCTTTAGAGAAATGTACTGATAAAAAAAGAAAAAATCCTAGATTTACGT
CATACATAGCACCTTTAACTACTAAGAAAAATATTGAAAGGACTTCCACTTGTGGAGATTATTTGTTTAT
GTTGAGTGATGCAGACTTAGAACATTTTAAATTACATAAAGGTAATTTTTGCGGTAATAGATTTTGTCCA
ATGTGTAGTTGGCGACTTGCTTGTAAGGATAGTTTAGAAATATCTATTCTTATGGAGCATTTAAGAAAAG
AAGAAAATAAAGAGTTTATATTTTTAACTCTTACAACTCCAAATGTAAAAAGTTATGATCTTAATTATTC
TATTAAACAATATAATAAATCTTTTAAAAAATTAATGGAGCGTAAGGAAGTTAAGGATATAACTAAAGGT
TATATAAGAAAATTAGAAGTAACTTACCAAAAGGAAAAATACATAACAAAGGATTTATGGAAAATAAAAA
AAGATTATTATCAAAAAAAAGGACTTGAAATTGGTGATTTAGAACCTAATTTTGATACTTATAATCCTCA
TTTTCATGTAGTTATTGCAGTTAATAAAAGTTATTTTACAGATAAAAATTATTATATAAATCGAGAAAGA
TGGTTGGAATTATGGAAGTTTGCTACTAAGGATGATTCTATAACTCAAGTTGATGTTAGAAAAGCAAAAA
TTAATGATTATAAAGAGGTTTACGAACTTGCGAAATATTCAGCTAAAGACACTGATTATTTAATATCGAG
GCCAGTATTTGAAATTTTTTATAAAGCATTAAAAGGCAAGCAGGTATTAGTTTTTAGTGGATTTTTTAAA
GATGCACACAAATTGTACAAGCAAGGAAAACTTGATGTTTATAAAAAGAAAGATGAAATTAAATATGTCT
ATATAGTTTATTATAATTGGTGCAAAAAACAATATGAAAAAACTAGAATAAGGGAACTTACGGAAGATGA
AAAAGAAGAATTAAATCAAGATTTAATAGATGGAATAGAAATAGATTAAAGTGTAACTATACTTTATATA
TATATGATTAAAAAAATAAAAAACAACAGCCTATTAGGTTGTTGTTTTTTATTTTCTTTATTAATTTTTT
TAATTTTTAGTTTTTAGTTCTTTTTTAAAATAAGTTTCAGCCTCTTTTTCAATATTTTTTAAAGAAGGAG
TATTTGCATGAATTGCCTTTTTTCTAACAGACTTAGGAAATATTTTAACAGTATCTTCTTGCGCCGGTGA
TTTTGGAACTTCATAACTTACTAATTTATAATTATTATTTTCTTTTTTAATTGTAACAGTTGCAAAAGAA
GCTGAACCTGTTCCTTCAACTAGTTTATCATCTTCAATATAATATTCTTGACCTATATAGTATAAATATA
TTTTTATTATATTTTTACTTTTTTCTGAATCTATTATTTTATAATCATAAAAAGTTTTACCACCAAAAGA
AGGTTGTACTCCTTCTGGTCCAACATATTTTTTTACTATATTATCTAAATAATTTTTGGGAACTGGTGTT
GTAATTTGATTAATCGAACAACCAGTTATACTTAAAGGAATTATAACTATAAAAATATATAGGATTATCT
TTTTAAATTTCATTATTGGCCTCCTTTTTATTAAATTTATGTTACCATAAAAAGGACATAACGGGAATAT
GTAGAATATTTTTAATGTAGACAAAATTTTACATAAATATAAAGAAAGGAAGTGTTTGTTTAAATTTTAT
AGCAAACTATCAAAAATTAGGGGGATAAAAATTTATGAAAAAAAGGTTTTCGATGTTATTTTTATGTTTA
ACTTTAATAGTTTGTGGTTTATTTACAAATTCGGCCGGCCAGTGGGCAAGTTGAAAAATTCACAAAAATG
TGGTATAATATCTTTGTTCATTAGAGCGATAAACTTGAATTTGAGAGGGAACTTAGATGGTATTTGAAAA
AATTGATAAAAATAGTTGGAACAGAAAAGAGTATTTTGACCACTACTTTGCAAGTGTACCTTGTACCTAC
AGCATGACCGTTAAAGTGGATATCACACAAATAAAGGAAAAGGGAATGAAACTATATCCTGCAATGCTTT
ATTATATTGCAATGATTGTAAACCGCCATTCAGAGTTTAGGACGGCAATCAATCAAGATGGTGAATTGGG
GATATATGATGAGATGATACCAAGCTATACAATATTTCACAATGATACTGAAACATTTTCCAGCCTTTGG
ACTGAGTGTAAGTCTGACTTTAAATCATTTTTAGCAGATTATGAAAGTGATACGCAACGGTATGGAAACA
ATCATAGAATGGAAGGAAAGCCAAATGCTCCGGAAAACATTTTTAATGTATCTATGATACCGTGGTCAAC
CTTCGATGGCTTTAATCTGAATTTGCAGAAAGGATATGATTATTTGATTCCTATTTTTACTATGGGGAAA
TATTATAAAGAAGATAACAAAATTATACTTCCTTTGGCAATTCAAGTTCATCACGCAGTATGTGACGGAT
TTCACATTTGCCGTTTTGTAAACGAATTGCAGGAATTGATAAATAGTTAACTTCAGGTTTGTCTGTAACT
AAAAACAAGTATTTAAGCAAAAACATCGTAGAAATACGGTGTTTTTTGTTACCCTAAGTTTGGGATTTTG
GTCATGAGATTATCAAAAAGGAGTTTAAACTCCTTTTTGATAATCTCATGACCAAAATCCCTTAACGTGA
GTTTTCGTTCCACTGAGCGTCAGACCCCGTAGAAAAGATCAAAGGATCTTCTTGAGATCCTTTTTTTCTG
CGCGTAATCTGCTGCTTGCAAACAAAAAAACCACCGCTACCAGCGGTGGTTTGTTTGCCGGATCAAGAGC
TACCAACTCTTTTTCCGAAGGTAACTGGCTTCAGCAGAGCGCAGATACCAAATACTGTTCTTCTAGTGTA
GCCGTAGTTAGGCCACCACTTCAAGAACTCTGTAGCACCGCCTACATACCTCGCTCTGCTAATCCTGTTA
CCAGTGGCTGCTGCCAGTGGCGATAAGTCGTGTCTTACCGGGTTGGACTCAAGACGATAGTTACCGGATA
AGGCGCAGCGGTCGGGCTGAACGGGGGGTTCGTGCACACAGCCCAGCTTGGAGCGAACGACCTACACCGA
ACTGAGATACCTACAGCGTGAGCTATGAGAAAGCGCCACGCTTCCCGAAGGGAGAAAGGCGGACAGGTAT
CCGGTAAGCGGCAGGGTCGGAACAGGAGAGCGCACGAGGGAGCTTCCAGGGGGAAACGCCTGGTATCTTT
ATAGTCCTGTCGGGTTTCGCCACCTCTGACTTGAGCGTCGATTTTTGTGATGCTCGTCAGGGGGGCGGAG
CCTATGGAAAAACGCCAGCAACGCGGCCTTTTTACGGTTCCTGGCCTTTTGCTGGCCTTTTGCTCACATG
TTCTTTCCTGCGTTATCCCCTGATTCTGTGGATAACCGTATTACCGCCTTTGAGTGAGCTGATACCGCTC
GCCGCAGCCGAACGACCGAGCGCAGCGAGTCAGTGAGCGAGGAAGCGGAAGAGCGCCCAATACGCAGGGC
CC
Features (pLannotate 1.2.2; 10 found; start..end, strand, type, name):
     24..40      +  polyA_signal   OpIE-2 poly(A) signal (fragment): immediate-early gene 2 from the Orgyia pseudotsugata multicapsid nucleopolyhedrovirus; baculovirus polyadenylation signal
    136..223     +  CDS            lacI (fragment): lac repressor; lacI; The lac repressor binds to the lac operator to inhibit transcription in E. coli. This inhibition can be relieved by adding lactose or isopropyl-β-D-thiogalactopyranoside (IPTG).
    236..257     +  protein_bind   CAP binding site: CAP binding activates transcription in the presence of cAMP. E. coli catabolite activator protein
    272..302     +  promoter       lac promoter: promoter for the E. coli lac operon
    310..326     +  protein_bind   lac operator: The lac repressor binds to the lac operator to inhibit transcription in E. coli. This inhibition can be relieved by adding lactose or isopropyl-β-D-thiogalactopyranoside (IPTG). lac repressor encoded by lacI
    362..1036    +  CDS            mRFP1: mRFP1 is a basic (constitutively fluorescent) red fluorescent protein published in 2002, derived from Discosoma sp.. It is reported to be a somewhat slowly-maturing monomer with low acid sensitivity.
   1084..1155    +  terminator     rrnB T1 terminator: transcription terminator T1 from the E. coli rrnB gene
   1171..1198    +  terminator     T7Te terminator: phage T7 early transcription terminator
   3767..4387    +  CDS            catP: CAT2_CLOPF - Protein inferred from homology: Swiss-Prot protein existence level 3. This enzyme is an effector of chloramphenicol resistance in bacteria. From Clostridium perfringens.
   4602..5190    +  rep_origin     ori: high-copy-number ColE1/pMB1/pBR322/pUC origin of replication
