[The description below was written by a language model from this plasmid's Addgene catalogue record and pLannotate feature annotations shown in this document.]
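Description:
pQmod2C-GG is an E. coli–Clostridium shuttle expression vector built on the modular pMTL82141 backbone and designed as a Golden Gate destination plasmid. In E. coli it replicates from a high-copy ColE1/pUC-type origin. The catalogue entry attributes replication in Clostridium to the pBP1 origin. That replicon is not annotated in the feature table, although a long unannotated stretch between the insert and the resistance gene could contain it. Selection in both hosts relies on catP, the Clostridium perfringens chloramphenicol acetyltransferase gene. The sequenced record is about 5.4 kb, slightly larger than the total size listed in the catalogue.

The payload is a drop-out reporter cassette cloned between SacI and NheI sites. It consists of a CAP binding site, the E. coli lac promoter and lac operator driving mRFP1, followed by the rrnB T1 and T7Te transcription terminators. A short lacI fragment upstream appears to be a remnant of the lac region rather than a functional repressor gene, and the brief baculoviral poly(A) hit is most likely a spurious annotation match. According to the record, the cassette is flanked by BsaI sites, so a type IIS Golden Gate reaction excises the RFP unit and replaces it with the assembled parts of interest. E. coli colonies carrying the uncut parental plasmid stay red, while correct recombinants are colourless, which gives a simple visual screen.

The associated work concerns tuning gene expression in Clostridium phytofermentans with synthetic promoters and CRISPRi. This fits use of the vector as a chassis for assembling promoter–gene expression constructs in E. coli before transferring them into Clostridium.
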