Addgene plasmid #191347: pQmod2C-GG
Purpose: Clostridium expression vector (pBP1 origin, cmR) with drop-out Plac-RFP cassette flanked with BsaI sites
Depositing lab: Andrew Tolonen. Depositing organization: Genoscope, Centre National de Sequencage (CEA). Publication: Tuning of Gene Expression in Clostridium phytofermentans Using Synthetic Promoters and CRISPRi. Rostain W, Zaplana T, Boutard M, Baum C, Tabuteau S, Sanitha M, Ramya M, Guss A, Ettwiller L, Tolonen AC. ACS Synth Biol. 2022 Dec 16;11(12):4077-4088. doi: 10.1021/acssynbio.2c00385. Epub 2022 Nov 25. PubMed 36427328.
Backbone
  Vector backbone: pMTL82141
  Backbone manufacturer: Chain Biotech
  Backbone size w/o insert (bp): 4488
  Total vector size (bp): 5358
  Modifications to backbone: drop-out Plac-RFP cassette flanked with BsaI sites
  Vector type: Bacterial Expression
Growth in bacteria
  Bacterial resistance: Chloramphenicol, 25 μg/mL
  Growth temperature: 37°C
  Growth strain: DH5alpha
  Copy number: High Copy
Gene/Insert
  Gene/Insert name: Plac-RFP (IPTG-inducible red fluorescent protein)
  Insert size (bp): 1103
  Promoter: Plac
  Cloning method: Restriction Enzyme; 5′ cloning site SacI (not destroyed); 3′ cloning site NheI (not destroyed)
  Sequencing primers: 5′ caggaaacagctatgaccgc; 3′ gctaaggattcagaacggcg
Terms and licenses: Academic/Nonprofit Terms; Industry Terms: Not Available to Industry
How to cite: pQmod2C-GG was a gift from Andrew Tolonen (Addgene plasmid # 191347 ; http://n2t.net/addgene:191347 ; RRID:Addgene_191347)
